Addgene plasmid #198841: pGL3-MTS-ATP8-W9-R15-G1333N-UGI-Puro
Purpose: Employ DdCBE-mediated mtDNA editing to ablate mtProtein(ATP8) by swapping Trp codon TGA with stop codon TAA in C6 cells
Depositing lab: Bin Shen. Depositing organization: Nanjing Medical University. Publication: A conditional knockout rat resource of mitochondrial protein-coding genes via a DdCBE-induced premature stop codon. Tan L, Qi X, Kong W, Jin J, Lu D, Zhang X, Wang Y, Wang S, Dong W, Shi X, Chen W, Wang J, Li K, Xie Y, Gao L, Guan F, Gao K, Li C, Wang C, Hu Z, Zhang L, Guo X, Shen B, Ma Y. Sci Adv. 2023 Apr 14;9(15):eadf2695. doi: 10.1126/sciadv.adf2695. Epub 2023 Apr 14. PubMed 37058569.
Backbone
  Vector backbone: pGL3
  Vector type: Mammalian Expression
Growth in bacteria
  Bacterial resistance: Ampicillin, 100 μg/mL
  Growth temperature: 37°C
  Growth strain: DH5alpha
  Copy number: High Copy
Gene/Insert
  Gene/Insert name: ATP8-W9-R15 TALEN
  Species: R. norvegicus (rat)
  Cloning method: Gibson Cloning
Terms and licenses: Academic/Nonprofit Terms; Industry Terms: Not Available to Industry
Depositor comments: These plasmids may not be suitable for sequencing with NGS, because they contain RVD array. In our lab, we perform Sanger sequencing using the following primers: RVD seq Fwd TGACCGCAGTGGAGGCAGTG; RVD seq Rev TTCACTGCATCCAGCGCAGG
How to cite: pGL3-MTS-ATP8-W9-R15-G1333N-UGI-Puro was a gift from Bin Shen (Addgene plasmid # 198841 ; http://n2t.net/addgene:198841 ; RRID:Addgene_198841)
