[The description below was written by a language model from this plasmid's Addgene catalogue record and pLannotate feature annotations shown in this document.]
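Description:
pGL3-MTS-ATP8-W9-R15-G1333N-UGI-Puro is a mammalian expression plasmid on a pGL3 backbone that encodes one half of a DddA-derived cytosine base editor (DdCBE) pair directed at the rat mitochondrial ATP8 gene. It is maintained in E. coli as a high-copy plasmid through a ColE1/pUC-type origin and is selected with ampicillin via the β-lactamase gene and its native promoter.

The editor is transcribed from the CMV enhancer/promoter, with a T7 promoter just upstream of the coding region, and is terminated by the bGH polyadenylation signal. The annotated open reading frame begins with TALE N-terminal sequence (matched to avrXa10) and ends with TALE C-terminal sequence (matched to avrBs3). The unannotated stretch between them presumably holds the RVD repeat array that specifies the ATP8 target site, and the depositor notes this array makes the plasmid poorly suited to NGS verification. Fused downstream are a fragment of the DddA double-stranded DNA cytidine deaminase, which the name indicates is the N-terminal half of the G1333 split, and a uracil glycosylase inhibitor (UGI) that protects the deaminated base from excision. The name also indicates a mitochondrial targeting sequence, although the feature table does not annotate it. A separate hPGK promoter drives puromycin N-acetyltransferase for selection of transfected cells. Short fragments matching HIV-1 LTR and nef, SV40 large T antigen and TcR appear to be cloning remnants.

The split deaminase should become active only when a partner plasmid carrying the complementary half binds the adjacent site. The stated purpose is to convert the Trp codon TGA to the stop codon TAA in mtDNA, ablating ATP8 protein in rat C6 cells.
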