Features (pLannotate 1.2.2; 18 found; start..end, strand, type, name):
      8..387     +  enhancer       CMV enhancer: human cytomegalovirus immediate early enhancer
    388..591     +  promoter       CMV promoter: human cytomegalovirus (CMV) immediate early promoter
    587..620     +  LTR            5' LTR (truncated) (fragment): truncated 5' long terminal repeat (LTR) from HIV-1
    636..654     +  promoter       T7 promoter: promoter for bacteriophage T7 RNA polymerase
    698..1402    +  CDS            avrXa10 (fragment): AVX10_XANOO - Experimental evidence at protein level: Swiss-Prot protein existence level 1. Avirulence protein. Induces the hypersensitive response (HR)in rice plants carrying the resistance gene Xa10. Activity depends on the presence of the core repeat domains; replacement with repeat domains from other proteins (AvrBs3 of X.euvesicatoria (AC P14727) or AvrXa7 of this organism) does not elicit the HR. Probably acts as a transcription factor in its host plant (rice) to induce plant resistance or disease. From Xanthomonas oryzae pv. oryzae.
   2789..2908    +  CDS            avrBs3 (fragment): AVRB3_XANEU - Experimental evidence at protein level: Swiss-Prot protein existence level 1. Avirulence protein. Acts as a transcription factor in C.annuum plants. In susceptible plants lacking the Bs3 resistance gene induces expression of a number of genes, including genes homologous to a family of auxin-induced genes, alpha-expansin genes, pectate lyase, anthocyanidin glucoside rhamnosyl transferase and at least one transcription factor, UPA20. Their expression leads to plant hypertrophy in mesophyll cells, probably mainly mediated by UPA20 (PubMed:17962565). In resistant plants induces the h
   2909..3049    +  CDS            dddA (fragment): DDDA_BURC1 - Experimental evidence at protein level: Swiss-Prot protein existence level 1. Toxic component of a toxin-immunity protein module, which functions as a cellular contact-dependent growth inhibition (CDI) system. CDI modules allow bacteria to communicate with and inhibit the growth of closely related neighboring bacteria in a contact-dependent fashion. Bacteria that have this module inhibit or kill bacteria without it, giving them a growth advantage. Probably specifically inhibited by cognate immunity protein DddI (Probable). The C-terminal 163 residue fragment has double-stranded DN
   3062..3310    +  CDS            UGI: UNGI_BPPB2 - Experimental evidence at protein level: Swiss-Prot protein existence level 1. This protein binds specifically and reversibly to the host uracil-DNA glycosylase, preventing removal of uracil residues from PBS2 DNA by the host uracil-excision repair system. From Bacillus phage PBS2 (Bacteriophage PBS2).
   3351..3575    +  polyA_signal   bGH poly(A) signal: bovine growth hormone polyadenylation signal
   3582..4092    +  promoter       hPGK promoter: human phosphoglycerate kinase 1 promoter
   4114..4713    +  CDS            PuroR (fragment): puromycin N-acetyltransferase; pac from Streptomyces; confers resistance to puromycin
   4756..4824    +  CDS            nef (fragment): NEF_HV1Z2 - Experimental evidence at protein level: Swiss-Prot protein existence level 1. Extracellular Nef protein targets CD4(+) T-lymphocytes for apoptosis by interacting with CXCR4 surface receptors. From Human immunodeficiency virus type 1 group M subtype D (isolate Z2/CDC-Z34) (HIV-1).
   4860..4981    -  polyA_signal   SV40 poly(A) signal: SV40 polyadenylation signal
   5004..5072    -  CDS            large T antigen (fragment): large T antigen from SV40 (simian virus 40)
   5088..5220    +  CDS            TcR (fragment): tetracycline efflux protein; tet; confers resistance to tetracycline
   5400..5988    -  rep_origin     ori: high-copy-number ColE1/pMB1/pBR322/pUC origin of replication
   6159..7019    -  CDS            AmpR: β-lactamase; bla; confers resistance to ampicillin, carbenicillin, and related antibiotics
   7020..7124    -  promoter       AmpR promoter: bla
>Addgene plasmid #198841 | pGL3-MTS-ATP8-W9-R15-G1333N-UGI-Puro | addgene full sequence | sequence record 391288 | Addgene NGS Result
ACGCGTTGACATTGATTATTGACTAGTTATTAATAGTAATCAATTACGGGGTCATTAGTTCATAGCCCAT
ATATGGAGTTCCGCGTTACATAACTTACGGTAAATGGCCCGCCTGGCTGACCGCCCAACGACCCCCGCCC
ATTGACGTCAATAATGACGTATGTTCCCATAGTAACGCCAATAGGGACTTTCCATTGACGTCAATGGGTG
GAGTATTTACGGTAAACTGCCCACTTGGCAGTACATCAAGTGTATCATATGCCAAGTACGCCCCCTATTG
ACGTCAATGACGGTAAATGGCCCGCCTGGCATTATGCCCAGTACATGACCTTATGGGACTTTCCTACTTG
GCAGTACATCTACGTATTAGTCATCGCTATTACCATGGTGATGCGGTTTTGGCAGTACATCAATGGGCGT
GGATAGCGGTTTGACTCACGGGGATTTCCAAGTCTCCACCCCATTGACGTCAATGGGAGTTTGTTTTGGC
ACCAAAATCAACGGGACTTTCCAAAATGTCGTAACAACTCCGCCCCATTGACGCAAATGGGCGGTAGGCG
TGTACGGTGGGAGGTCTATATAAGCAGAGCTCTCTGGCTAACTAGAGAACCCACTGCTTACTGGCTTATC
GAAATTAATACGACTCACTATAGGGAGACAAGCTGGCTAGACCATGTTGGGGTTTGTGGGTCGGGTGGCC
GCTGCTCCGGCCTCCGGGGCCTTGCGGAGACTCACCCCTTCAGCGTCGCTGCCCCCAGCTCAGCTCTTAC
TGCGGGCCGCTCCGACGGCGGTCCATCCTGTCAGGGACTATGCGGCGCAAACATCTGAGAGCGGCGGAGG
CGGGAGCCCCGGCGCGGCCGCTGACTACAAGGATGACGACGATAAAGGTAGCGTGGATCTACGCACGCTC
GGCTACAGCCAGCAGCAACAGGAGAAGATCAAACCGAAGGTTCGTTCGACAGTGGCGCAGCACCACGAGG
CACTGGTCGGCCATGGGTTTACACACGCGCACATCGTTGCGCTCAGCCAACACCCGGCAGCGTTAGGGAC
CGTCGCTGTCAAGTATCAGGACATGATCGCAGCGTTGCCAGAGGCGACACACGAAGCGATCGTTGGCGTC
GGCAAACAGTGGTCCGGCGCACGCGCTCTGGAGGCCTTGCTCACGGTGGCGGGAGAGTTGAGAGGTCCAC
CGTTACAGTTGGACACAGGCCAACTTCTCAAGATTGCAAAACGTGGCGGCGTGACCGCAGTGGAGGCAGT
GCATGCATGGCGCAATGCACTGACGGGTGCCCCCCTGAACCTGACCCCGGAGCAGGTGGTGGCCATCGCT
AGTAATATTGGTGGCAAACAGGCTCTTGAGACGGTTCAGCGCCTCCTTCCAGTTCTCTGTCAAGCCCACG
GACTCACCCCAGATCAAGTTGTAGCGATTGCTAGTAATGGGGGTGGCAAACAGGCTCTTGAGACTGTTCA
GCGCCTTCTACCAGTTCTCTGTCAAGCCCACGGCCTGACGCCCGAGCAGGTTGTAGCGATTGCTAGTAAT
GGGGGTGGCAAACAGGCTCTTGAGACTGTTCAGCGCCTTCTACCAGTTCTCTGTCAAGCCCACGGCCTGA
CGCCCGAGCAAGTTGTAGCGATTGCTAGTAACAATGGTGGCAAACAGGCTCTTGAAACCGTACAGCGCCT
ACTGCCAGTTCTCTGTCAAGCCCACGGTCTGACTCCGGAGCAAGTGGTAGCGATTGCTAGTAATATTGGT
GGCAAACAGGCTCTTGAGACGGTTCAGCGCCTCCTTCCAGTTCTCTGTCAAGCCCACGGACTCACCCCAG
ATCAAGTTGTAGCGATTGCTAGTAACAATGGTGGCAAACAGGCTCTTGAAACCGTACAGCGCCTACTGCC
AGTTCTCTGTCAAGCCCACGGTCTGACTCCGGAGCAAGTTGTAGCGATTGCTAGTAACAATGGTGGCAAA
CAGGCTCTTGAAACCGTACAGCGCCTACTGCCAGTTCTCTGTCAAGCCCACGGTCTGACTCCGGAGCAAG
TTGTAGCGATTGCTAGTAATATTGGTGGCAAACAGGCTCTTGAGACGGTTCAGCGCCTCCTTCCAGTTCT
CTGTCAAGCCCACGGACTCACCCCAGATCAAGTTGTAGCAATTGCTAGTAACAATGGTGGCAAACAGGCT
CTTGAAACCGTACAGCGCCTACTGCCAGTTCTCTGTCAAGCCCACGGTCTGACTCCGGAGCAAGTTGTAG
CGATTGCTAGTAATATTGGTGGCAAACAGGCTCTTGAGACGGTTCAGCGCCTCCTTCCAGTTCTCTGTCA
AGCCCACGGACTCACCCCAGATCAAGTTGTAGCGATTGCTAGTAATGGGGGTGGCAAACAGGCTCTTGAG
ACTGTTCAGCGCCTTCTACCAGTTCTCTGTCAAGCCCACGGCCTGACGCCCGAGCAAGTTGTAGCGATTG
CTAGTAACAATGGTGGCAAACAGGCTCTTGAAACCGTACAGCGCCTACTGCCAGTTCTCTGTCAAGCCCA
CGGTCTGACTCCGGAGCAAGTTGTAGCGATAGCCAGTAATATTGGTGGCAAACAGGCTCTTGAGACGGTT
CAGCGCCTCCTTCCAGTTCTCTGTCAAGCCCACGGACTCACCCCAGATCAAGTTGTAGCGATTGCTAGTA
ATGGGGGTGGCAAACAGGCTCTTGAGACTGTTCAGCGCCTTCTACCAGTTCTCTGTCAAGCCCACGGCCT
GACGCCCGAGCAAGTTGTAGCGATTGCAAGTAATGGGGGCGGCAGGCCGGCGCTGGAGAGCATTGTTGCC
CAGTTATCTCGCCCTGATCCGGCGTTGGCCGCGTTGACCAACGACCACCTCGTCGCCTTGGCCTGCCTCG
GCGGACGTCCTGCGCTGGATGCAGTGAAAAAGGGATTGGGAGGCTCCGGCTCCTACGCCCTGGGCCCATA
TCAGATCTCTGCCCCACAGCTGCCAGCATACAACGGACAGACCGTGGGCACATTCTACTATGTGAATGAC
GCCGGCGGCCTGGAGTCTAAGGTGTTTAGCTCCGGCGGCTCTGGAGGCAGCACCAACCTGTCTGACATCA
TCGAGAAGGAGACAGGCAAGCAGCTGGTCATCCAGGAGAGCATCCTGATGCTGCCCGAAGAAGTCGAAGA
AGTGATCGGAAACAAGCCTGAGAGCGATATCCTGGTCCATACCGCCTACGACGAGAGTACCGACGAAAAT
GTGATGCTGCTGACATCCGACGCCCCAGAGTATAAGCCCTGGGCTCTGGTCATCCAGGATTCCAACGGAG
AGAACAAAATCAAAATGCTGTAATCTAGAGGGCCCGTTTAAACCCGCTGATCAGCCTCGACTGTGCCTTC
TAGTTGCCAGCCATCTGTTGTTTGCCCCTCCCCCGTGCCTTCCTTGACCCTGGAAGGTGCCACTCCCACT
GTCCTTTCCTAATAAAATGAGGAAATTGCATCGCATTGTCTGAGTAGGTGTCATTCTATTCTGGGGGGTG
GGGTGGGGCAGGACAGCAAGGGGGAGGATTGGGAAGACAATAGCAGGCATGCTGGGGATGCGGTGGGCTC
TATGGCTCGAGGGGGTTGGGGTTGCGCCTTTTCCAAGGCAGCCCTGGGTTTGCGCAGGGACGCGGCTGCT
CTGGGCGTGGTTCCGGGAAACGCAGCGGCGCCGACCCTGGGACTCGCACATTCTTCACGTCCGTTCGCAG
CGTCACCCGGATCTTCGCCGCTACCCTTGTGGGCCCCCCGGCGACGCTTCCTGCTCCGCCCCTAAGTCGG
GAAGGTTCCTTGCGGTTCGCGGCGTGCCGGACGTGACAAACGGAAGCCGCACGTCTCACTAGTACCCTCG
CAGACGGACAGCGCCAGGGAGCAATGGCAGCGCGCCGACCGCGATGGGCTGTGGCCAATAGCGGCTGCTC
AGCAGGGCGCGCCGAGAGCAGCGGCCGGGAAGGGGCGGTGCGGGAGGCGGGGTGTGGGGCGGTAGTGTGG
GCCCTGTTCCTGCCCGCGCGGTGTTCCGCATTCTGCAAGCCTCCGGAGCGCACGTCGGCAGTCGGCTCCC
TCGTTGACCGAATCACCGACCTCTCTCCCCAGGGGGATCCACCGGAGCTTACCATGACCGAGTACAAGCC
CACGGTGCGCCTCGCCACCCGCGACGACGTCCCCAGGGCCGTACGCACCCTCGCCGCCGCGTTCGCCGAC
TACCCCGCCACGCGCCACACCGTCGATCCGGACCGCCACATCGAGCGGGTCACCGAGCTGCAAGAACTCT
TCCTCACGCGCGTCGGGCTCGACATCGGCAAGGTGTGGGTCGCGGACGACGGCGCCGCGGTGGCGGTCTG
GACCACGCCGGAGAGCGTCGAAGCGGGGGCGGTGTTCGCCGAGATCGGCCCGCGCATGGCCGAGTTGAGC
GGTTCCCGGCTGGCCGCGCAGCAACAGATGGAAGGCCTCCTGGCGCCGCACCGGCCCAAGGAGCCCGCGT
GGTTCCTGGCCACCGTCGGCGTCTCGCCCGACCACCAGGGCAAGGGTCTGGGCAGCGCCGTCGTGCTCCC
CGGAGTGGAGGCGGCCGAGCGCGCCGGGGTGCCCGCCTTCCTGGAAACCTCCGCGCCCCGCAACCTCCCC
TTCTACGAGCGGCTCGGCTTCACCGTCACCGCCGACGTCGAGGTGCCCGAAGGACCGCGCACCTGGTGCA
TGACCCGCAAGCCCGGTGCCTGACGCCCGCCCCACGACCCGCAGCGCCCGACCGAAAGGAGCGCACGACC
CCATGCATCGGTACCTTTAAGACCAATGACTTACAAGGCAGCTGTAGATCTTAGCCACTTTCTAGAGTCG
GGGCGGCCGGCCGCTTCGAGCAGACATGATAAGATACATTGATGAGTTTGGACAAACCACAACTAGAATG
CAGTGAAAAAAATGCTTTATTTGTGAAATTTGTGATGCTATTGCTTTATTTGTAACCATTATAAGCTGCA
ATAAACAAGTTAACAACAACAATTGCATTCATTTTATGTTTCAGGTTCAGGGGGAGGTGTGGGAGGTTTT
TTAAAGCAAGTAAAACCTCTACAAATGTGGTAAAATCGATAAGGATCCGTCGACCGATGCCCTTGAGAGC
CTTCAACCCAGTCAGCTCCTTCCGGTGGGCGCGGGGCATGACTATCGTCGCCGCACTTATGACTGTCTTC
TTTATCATGCAACTCGTAGGACAGGTGCCGGCAGCGCTCTTCCGCTTCCTCGCTCACTGACTCGCTGCGC
TCGGTCGTTCGGCTGCGGCGAGCGGTATCAGCTCACTCAAAGGCGGTAATACGGTTATCCACAGAATCAG
GGGATAACGCAGGAAAGAACATGTGAGCAAAAGGCCAGCAAAAGGCCAGGAACCGTAAAAAGGCCGCGTT
GCTGGCGTTTTTCCATAGGCTCCGCCCCCCTGACGAGCATCACAAAAATCGACGCTCAAGTCAGAGGTGG
CGAAACCCGACAGGACTATAAAGATACCAGGCGTTTCCCCCTGGAAGCTCCCTCGTGCGCTCTCCTGTTC
CGACCCTGCCGCTTACCGGATACCTGTCCGCCTTTCTCCCTTCGGGAAGCGTGGCGCTTTCTCATAGCTC
ACGCTGTAGGTATCTCAGTTCGGTGTAGGTCGTTCGCTCCAAGCTGGGCTGTGTGCACGAACCCCCCGTT
CAGCCCGACCGCTGCGCCTTATCCGGTAACTATCGTCTTGAGTCCAACCCGGTAAGACACGACTTATCGC
CACTGGCAGCAGCCACTGGTAACAGGATTAGCAGAGCGAGGTATGTAGGCGGTGCTACAGAGTTCTTGAA
GTGGTGGCCTAACTACGGCTACACTAGAAGAACAGTATTTGGTATCTGCGCTCTGCTGAAGCCAGTTACC
TTCGGAAAAAGAGTTGGTAGCTCTTGATCCGGCAAACAAACCACCGCTGGTAGCGGTGGTTTTTTTGTTT
GCAAGCAGCAGATTACGCGCAGAAAAAAAGGATCTCAAGAAGATCCTTTGATCTTTTCTACGGGGTCTGA
CGCTCAGTGGAACGAAAACTCACGTTAAGGGATTTTGGTCATGAGATTATCAAAAAGGATCTTCACCTAG
ATCCTTTTAAATTAAAAATGAAGTTTTAAATCAATCTAAAGTATATATGAGTAAACTTGGTCTGACAGTT
ACCAATGCTTAATCAGTGAGGCACCTATCTCAGCGATCTGTCTATTTCGTTCATCCATAGTTGCCTGACT
CCCCGTCGTGTAGATAACTACGATACGGGAGGGCTTACCATCTGGCCCCAGTGCTGCAATGATACCGCGG
GACCCACGCTCACCGGCTCCAGATTTATCAGCAATAAACCAGCCAGCCGGAAGGGCCGAGCGCAGAAGTG
GTCCTGCAACTTTATCCGCCTCCATCCAGTCTATTAATTGTTGCCGGGAAGCTAGAGTAAGTAGTTCGCC
AGTTAATAGTTTGCGCAACGTTGTTGCCATTGCTACAGGCATCGTGGTGTCACGCTCGTCGTTTGGTATG
GCTTCATTCAGCTCCGGTTCCCAACGATCAAGGCGAGTTACATGATCCCCCATGTTGTGCAAAAAAGCGG
TTAGCTCCTTCGGTCCTCCGATCGTTGTCAGAAGTAAGTTGGCCGCAGTGTTATCACTCATGGTTATGGC
AGCACTGCATAATTCTCTTACTGTCATGCCATCCGTAAGATGCTTTTCTGTGACTGGTGAGTACTCAACC
AAGTCATTCTGAGAATAGTGTATGCGGCGACCGAGTTGCTCTTGCCCGGCGTCAATACGGGATAATACCG
CGCCACATAGCAGAACTTTAAAAGTGCTCATCATTGGAAAACGTTCTTCGGGGCGAAAACTCTCAAGGAT
CTTACCGCTGTTGAGATCCAGTTCGATGTAACCCACTCGTGCACCCAACTGATCTTCAGCATCTTTTACT
TTCACCAGCGTTTCTGGGTGAGCAAAAACAGGAAGGCAAAATGCCGCAAAAAAGGGAATAAGGGCGACAC
GGAAATGTTGAATACTCATACTCTTCCTTTTTCAATATTATTGAAGCATTTATCAGGGTTATTGTCTCAT
GAGCGGATACATATTTGAATGTATTTAGAAAAATAAACAAATAGGGGTTCCGCGCACATTTCCCCGAAAA
GTGCCACCTG
